Addgene plasmid #193355: T7-VEE-mCherry
Purpose: Self-replicating RNA vector expressing mCherry fluorescent protein + PuroR
Depositing lab: Hans Schöler. Publication: Highly cooperative chimeric super-SOX induces naive pluripotency across species. MacCarthy CM, Wu G, Malik V, Menuchin-Lasowski Y, Velychko T, Keshet G, Fan R, Bedzhov I, Church GM, Jauch R, Cojocaru V, Scholer HR, Velychko S. Cell Stem Cell. 2024 Jan 4;31(1):127-147.e9. doi: 10.1016/j.stem.2023.11.010. Epub 2023 Dec 22. PubMed 38141611.
Backbone
  Vector backbone: T7-VEE-IRES-puro (Addgene plasmid 58970)
  Backbone size w/o insert (bp): 10744
  Total vector size (bp): 11488
  Vector type: Mammalian Expression ; Venezuelan equine encephalitis (VEE) virus RNA replicon
  Selectable markers: Puromycin
Growth in bacteria
  Bacterial resistance: Ampicillin, 100 μg/mL
  Growth temperature: 37°C
  Growth strain: DH5alpha
  Copy number: Low Copy
Gene/Insert
  Gene/Insert name: mCherry
  Species: Discosoma
  Insert size (bp): 744
  Promoter: T7
  Cloning method: Restriction Enzyme; 5′ cloning site NdeI (not destroyed); 3′ cloning site ClaI (not destroyed)
  Sequencing primers: 5′ CGGCTAACCTGAATGGACTACGAC; 3′ TATAGACAAACGCACACCG
Terms and licenses: Academic/Nonprofit Terms; Industry Terms: Not Available to Industry
Depositor comments: Please visit https://www.biorxiv.org/content/10.1101/2022.09.23.509242v1 for BioRxiv preprint
How to cite: T7-VEE-mCherry was a gift from Hans Schöler (Addgene plasmid # 193355 ; http://n2t.net/addgene:193355 ; RRID:Addgene_193355)
