[The description below was written by a language model from this plasmid's Addgene catalogue record and pLannotate feature annotations shown in this document.]
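Description:
T7-VEE-mCherry is a plasmid template for producing a self-replicating RNA based on the Venezuelan equine encephalitis (VEE) virus replicon, built on the T7-VEE-IRES-puro backbone and totalling about 11.5 kb. In bacteria it is maintained through a ColE1/pUC-type origin and an ampicillin resistance gene (β-lactamase with its own promoter). The feature annotation labels this origin as high-copy, whereas the catalogue entry lists the plasmid as low copy. A T7 promoter, annotated as a fragment at the very end of the circular sequence, sits immediately upstream of the replicon. This position allows T7 RNA polymerase to transcribe the full replicon RNA in vitro for delivery into mammalian cells.

The replicon begins with a roughly 7.5 kb open reading frame encoding the VEE non-structural polyprotein (nsP1–nsP4, matched to the Trinidad donkey strain). This polyprotein forms the RNA-dependent RNA polymerase complex that copies the genomic RNA and produces subgenomic plus-strand transcripts. Downstream, where the viral structural genes would normally lie, is the payload: an mCherry red fluorescent protein coding sequence from Discosoma, cloned between NdeI and ClaI sites. It is followed by an EMCV IRES and the puromycin N-acetyltransferase gene. The IRES allows mCherry and PuroR to be translated from the same transcript, so cells carrying an active replicon are both red-fluorescent and puromycin-selectable. The subgenomic promoter expected to drive this cassette in alphavirus replicons is not annotated in the feature table.

The stated purpose is expression of mCherry plus PuroR from a self-replicating RNA. The associated publication concerns induction of naive pluripotency, but the record does not describe the construct's specific role there.
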