Features (pLannotate 1.2.2; 8 found; start..end, strand, type, name):
     45..7523    +  CDS            POLN_EEVVT: Experimental evidence at protein level: Swiss-Prot protein existence level 1. [RNA-directed RNA polymerase nsP4]: RNA dependent RNA polymerase (By similarity). Replicates genomic and antigenomic RNA by recognizing replications specific signals. The early replication complex formed by the polyproteins P123/P123' and nsP4 synthesizes minus-strand RNAs (By similarity). The late replication complex composed of fully processed nsP1-nsP4 is responsible for the production of genomic and subgenomic plus-strand RNAs (By similarity). From Venezuelan equine encephalitis virus (strain Trinidad donkey) (VE
   7600..8307    +  CDS            mCherry: mCherry is a basic (constitutively fluorescent) red fluorescent protein published in 2004, derived from Discosoma sp.. It is reported to be a very rapidly-maturing monomer with low acid sensitivity.
   8365..8926    +  misc_feature   IRES: internal ribosome entry site (IRES) of the encephalomyocarditis virus (EMCV)
   8929..9528    +  CDS            PuroR: puromycin N-acetyltransferase; pac from Streptomyces alboniger; confers resistance to puromycin
   9726..9830    +  promoter       AmpR promoter: bla
   9831..10691   +  CDS            AmpR: β-lactamase; bla; confers resistance to ampicillin, carbenicillin, and related antibiotics
  10862..11450   +  rep_origin     ori: high-copy-number ColE1/pMB1/pBR322/pUC origin of replication
  11471..11488   +  promoter       T7 promoter (fragment): promoter for bacteriophage T7 RNA polymerase
>Addgene plasmid #193355 | T7-VEE-mCherry | addgene full sequence | sequence record 379856 | Addgene NGS Result
ATGGGCGGCGCATGAGAGAAGCCCAGACCAATTACCTACCCAAAATGGAGAAAGTTCACGTTGACATCGA
GGAAGACAGCCCATTCCTCAGAGCTTTGCAGCGGAGCTTCCCGCAGTTTGAGGTAGAAGCCAAGCAGGTC
ACTGATAATGACCATGCTAATGCCAGAGCGTTTTCGCATCTGGCTTCAAAACTGATCGAAACGGAGGTGG
ACCCATCCGACACGATCCTTGACATTGGAAGTGCGCCCGCCCGCAGAATGTATTCTAAGCACAAGTATCA
TTGTATCTGTCCGATGAGATGTGCGGAAGATCCGGACAGATTGTATAAGTATGCAACTAAGCTGAAGAAA
AACTGTAAGGAAATAACTGATAAGGAATTGGACAAGAAAATGAAGGAGCTGGCCGCCGTCATGAGCGACC
CTGACCTGGAAACTGAGACTATGTGCCTCCACGACGACGAGTCGTGTCGCTACGAAGGGCAAGTCGCTGT
TTACCAGGATGTATACGCGGTTGACGGACCGACAAGTCTCTATCACCAAGCCAATAAGGGAGTTAGAGTC
GCCTACTGGATAGGCTTTGACACCACCCCTTTTATGTTTAAGAACTTGGCTGGAGCATATCCATCATACT
CTACCAACTGGGCCGACGAAACCGTGTTAACGGCTCGTAACATAGGCCTATGCAGCTCTGACGTTATGGA
GCGGTCACGTAGAGGGATGTCCATTCTTAGAAAGAAGTATTTGAAACCATCCAACAATGTTCTATTCTCT
GTTGGCTCGACCATCTACCACGAGAAGAGGGACTTACTGAGGAGCTGGCACCTGCCGTCTGTATTTCACT
TACGTGGCAAGCAAAATTACACATGTCGGTGTGAGACTATAGTTAGTTGCGACGGGTACGTCGTTAAAAG
AATAGCTATCAGTCCAGGCCTGTATGGGAAGCCTTCAGGCTATGCTGCTACGATGCACCGCGAGGGATTC
TTGTGCTGCAAAGTGACAGACACATTGAACGGGGAGAGGGTCTCTTTTCCCGTGTGCACGTATGTGCCAG
CTACATTGTGTGACCAAATGACTGGCATACTGGCAACAGATGTCAGTGCGGACGACGCGCAAAAACTGCT
GGTTGGGCTCAACCAGCGTATAGTCGTCAACGGTCGCACCCAGAGAAACACCAATACCATGAAAAATTAC
CTTTTGCCCGTAGTGGCCCAGGCATTTGCTAGGTGGGCAAAGGAATATAAGGAAGATCAAGAAGATGAAA
GGCCACTAGGACTACGAGATAGACAGTTAGTCATGGGGTGTTGTTGGGCTTTTAGAAGGCACAAGATAAC
ATCTATTTATAAGCGCCCGGATACCCAAACCATCATCAAAGTGAACAGCGATTTCCACTCATTCGTGCTG
CCCAGGATAGGCAGTAACACATTGGAGATCGGGCTGAGAACAAGAATCAGGAAAATGTTAGAGGAGCACA
AGGAGCCGTCACCTCTCATTACCGCCGAGGACGTACAAGAAGCTAAGTGCGCAGCCGATGAGGCTAAGGA
GGTGCGTGAAGCCGAGGAGTTGCGCGCAGCTCTACCACCTTTGGCAGCTGATGTTGAGGAGCCCACTCTG
GAGGCAGACGTCGACTTGATGTTACAAGAGGCTGGGGCCGGCTCAGTGGAGACACCTCGTGGCTTGATAA
AGGTTACCAGCTACGATGGCGAGGACAAGATCGGCTCTTACGCTGTGCTTTCTCCGCAGGCTGTACTCAA
GAGTGAAAAATTATCTTGCATCCACCCTCTCGCTGAACAAGTCATAGTGATAACACACTCTGGCCGAAAA
GGGCGTTATGCCGTGGAACCATACCATGGTAAAGTAGTGGTGCCAGAGGGACATGCAATACCCGTCCAGG
ACTTTCAAGCTCTGAGTGAAAGTGCCACCATTGTGTACAACGAACGTGAGTTCGTAAACAGGTACCTGCA
CCATATTGCCACACATGGAGGAGCGCTGAACACTGATGAAGAATATTACAAAACTGTCAAGCCCAGCGAG
CACGACGGCGAATACCTGTACGACATCGACAGGAAACAGTGCGTCAAGAAAGAACTAGTCACTGGGCTAG
GGCTCACAGGCGAGCTGGTGGATCCTCCCTTCCATGAATTCGCCTACGAGAGTCTGAGAACACGACCAGC
CGCTCCTTACCAAGTACCAACCATAGGGGTGTATGGCGTGCCAGGATCAGGCAAGTCTGGCATCATTAAA
AGCGCAGTCACCAAAAAAGATCTAGTGGTGAGCGCCAAGAAAGAAAACTGTGCAGAAATTATAAGGGACG
TCAAGAAAATGAAAGGGCTGGACGTCAATGCCAGAACTGTGGACTCAGTGCTCTTGAATGGATGCAAACA
CCCCGTAGAGACCCTGTATATTGACGAAGCTTTTGCTTGTCATGCAGGTACTCTCAGAGCGCTCATAGCC
ATTATAAGACCTAAAAAGGCAGTGCTCTGCGGGGATCCCAAACAGTGCGGTTTTTTTAACATGATGTGCC
TGAAAGTGCATTTTAACCACGAGATTTGCACACAAGTCTTCCACAAAAGCATCTCTCGCCGTTGCACTAA
ATCTGTGACTTCGGTCGTCTCAACCTTGTTTTACGACAAAAAAATGAGAACGACGAATCCGAAAGAGACT
AAGATTGTGATTGACACTACCGGCAGTACCAAACCTAAGCAGGACGATCTCATTCTCACTTGTTTCAGAG
GGTGGGTGAAGCAGTTGCAAATAGATTACAAAGGCAACGAAATAATGACGGCAGCTGCCTCTCAAGGGCT
GACCCGTAAAGGTGTGTATGCCGTTCGGTACAAGGTGAATGAAAATCCTCTGTACGCACCCACCTCAGAA
CATGTGAACGTCCTACTGACCCGCACGGAGGACCGCATCGTGTGGAAAACACTAGCCGGCGACCCATGGA
TAAAAACACTGACTGCCAAGTACCCTGGGAATTTCACTGCCACGATAGAGGAGTGGCAAGCAGAGCATGA
TGCCATCATGAGGCACATCTTGGAGAGACCGGACCCTACCGACGTCTTCCAGAATAAGGCAAACGTGTGT
TGGGCCAAGGCTTTAGTGCCGGTGCTGAAGACCGCTGGCATAGACATGACCACTGAACAATGGAACACTG
TGGATTATTTTGAAACGGACAAAGCTCACTCAGCAGAGATAGTATTGAACCAACTATGCGTGAGGTTCTT
TGGACTCGATCTGGACTCCGGTCTATTTTCTGCACCCACTGTTCCGTTATCCATTAGGAATAATCACTGG
GATAACTCCCCGTCGCCTAACATGTACGGGCTGAATAAAGAAGTGGTCCGTCAGCTCTCTCGCAGGTACC
CACAACTGCCTCGGGCAGTTGCCACTGGAAGAGTCTATGACATGAACACTGGTACACTGCGCAATTATGA
TCCGCGCATAAACCTAGTACCTGTAAACAGAAGACTGCCTCATGCTTTAGTCCTCCACCATAATGAACAC
CCACAGAGTGACTTTTCTTCATTCGTCAGCAAATTGAAGGGCAGAACTGTCCTGGTGGTCGGGGAAAAGT
TGTCCGTCCCAGGCAAAATGGTTGACTGGTTGTCAGACCGGCCTGAGGCTACCTTCAGAGCTCGGCTGGA
TTTAGGCATCCCAGGTGATGTGCCCAAATATGACATAATATTTGTTAATGTGAGGACCCCATATAAATAC
CATCACTATCAGCAGTGTGAAGACCATGCCATTAAGCTTAGCATGTTGACCAAGAAAGCTTGTCTGCATC
TGAATCCCGGCGGAACCTGTGTCAGCATAGGTTATGGTTACGCTGACAGGGCCAGCGAAAGCATCATTGG
TGCTATAGCGCGGCAGTTCAAGTTTTCCCGGGTATGCAAACCGAAATCCTCACTTGAAGAGACGGAAGTT
CTGTTTGTATTCATTGGGTACGATCGCAAGGCCCGTACGCACAATTCTTACAAGCTTTCATCAACCTTGA
CCAACATTTATACAGGTTCCAGACTCCACGAAGCCGGATGTGCACCCTCATATCATGTGGTGCGAGGGGA
TATTGCCACGGCCACCGAAGGAGTGATTATAAATGCTGCTAACAGCAAAGGACAACCTGGCGGAGGGGTG
TGCGGAGCGCTGTATAAGAAATTCCCGGAAAGCTTCGATTTACAGCCGATCGAAGTAGGAAAAGCGCGAC
TGGTCAAAGGTGCAGCTAAACATATCATTCATGCCGTAGGACCAAACTTCAACAAAGTTTCGGAGGTTGA
AGGTGACAAACAGTTGGCAGAGGCTTATGAGTCCATCGCTAAGATTGTCAACGATAACAATTACAAGTCA
GTAGCGATTCCACTGTTGTCCACCGGCATCTTTTCCGGGAACAAAGATCGACTAACCCAATCATTGAACC
ATTTGCTGACAGCTTTAGACACCACTGATGCAGATGTAGCCATATACTGCAGGGACAAGAAATGGGAAAT
GACTCTCAAGGAAGCAGTGGCTAGGAGAGAAGCAGTGGAGGAGATATGCATATCCGACGACTCTTCAGTG
ACAGAACCTGATGCAGAGCTGGTGAGGGTGCATCCGAAGAGTTCTTTGGCTGGAAGGAAGGGCTACAGCA
CAAGCGATGGCAAAACTTTCTCATATTTGGAAGGGACCAAGTTTCACCAGGCGGCCAAGGATATAGCAGA
AATTAATGCCATGTGGCCCGTTGCAACGGAGGCCAATGAGCAGGTATGCATGTATATCCTCGGAGAAAGC
ATGAGCAGTATTAGGTCGAAATGCCCCGTCGAAGAGTCGGAAGCCTCCACACCACCTAGCACGCTGCCTT
GCTTGTGCATCCATGCCATGACTCCAGAAAGAGTACAGCGCCTAAAAGCCTCACGTCCAGAACAAATTAC
TGTGTGCTCATCCTTTCCATTGCCGAAGTATAGAATCACTGGTGTGCAGAAGATCCAATGCTCCCAGCCT
ATATTGTTCTCACCGAAAGTGCCTGCGTATATTCATCCAAGGAAGTATCTCGTGGAAACACCACCGGTAG
ACGAGACTCCGGAGCCATCGGCAGAGAACCAATCCACAGAGGGGACACCTGAACAACCACCACTTATAAC
CGAGGATGAGACCAGGACTAGAACGCCTGAGCCGATCATCATCGAAGAGGAAGAAGAGGATAGCATAAGT
TTGCTGTCAGATGGCCCGACCCACCAGGTGCTGCAAGTCGAGGCAGACATTCACGGGCCGCCCTCTGTAT
CTAGCTCATCCTGGTCCATTCCTCATGCATCCGACTTTGATGTGGACAGTTTATCCATACTTGACACCCT
GGAGGGAGCTAGCGTGACCAGCGGGGCAACGTCAGCCGAGACTAACTCTTACTTCGCAAAGAGTATGGAG
TTTCTGGCGCGACCGGTGCCTGCGCCTCGAACAGTATTCAGGAACCCTCCACATCCCGCTCCGCGCACAA
GAACACCGTCACTTGCACCCAGCAGGGCCTGCTCGAGAACCAGCCTAGTTTCCACCCCGCCAGGCGTGAA
TAGGGTGATCACTAGAGAGGAGCTCGAGGCGCTTACCCCGTCACGCACTCCTAGCAGGTCGGTCTCGAGA
ACCAGCCTGGTCTCCAACCCGCCAGGCGTAAATAGGGTGATTACAAGAGAGGAGTTTGAGGCGTTCGTAG
CACAACAACAATGACGGTTTGATGCGGGTGCATACATCTTTTCCTCCGACACCGGTCAAGGGCATTTACA
ACAAAAATCAGTAAGGCAAACGGTGCTATCCGAAGTGGTGTTGGAGAGGACCGAATTGGAGATTTCGTAT
GCCCCGCGCCTCGACCAAGAAAAAGAAGAATTACTACGCAAGAAATTACAGTTAAATCCCACACCTGCTA
ACAGAAGCAGATACCAGTCCAGGAAGGTGGAGAACATGAAAGCCATAACAGCTAGACGTATTCTGCAAGG
CCTAGGGCATTATTTGAAGGCAGAAGGAAAAGTGGAGTGCTACCGAACCCTGCATCCTGTTCCTTTGTAT
TCATCTAGTGTGAACCGTGCCTTTTCAAGCCCCAAGGTCGCAGTGGAAGCCTGTAACGCCATGTTGAAAG
AGAACTTTCCGACTGTGGCTTCTTACTGTATTATTCCAGAGTACGATGCCTATTTGGACATGGTTGACGG
AGCTTCATGCTGCTTAGACACTGCCAGTTTTTGCCCTGCAAAGCTGCGCAGCTTTCCAAAGAAACACTCC
TATTTGGAACCCACAATACGATCGGCAGTGCCTTCAGCGATCCAGAACACGCTCCAGAACGTCCTGGCAG
CTGCCACAAAAAGAAATTGCAATGTCACGCAAATGAGAGAATTGCCCGTATTGGATTCGGCGGCCTTTAA
TGTGGAATGCTTCAAGAAATATGCGTGTAATAATGAATATTGGGAAACGTTTAAAGAAAACCCCATCAGG
CTTACTGAAGAAAACGTGGTAAATTACATTACCAAATTAAAAGGACCAAAAGCTGCTGCTCTTTTTGCGA
AGACACATAATTTGAATATGTTGCAGGACATACCAATGGACAGGTTTGTAATGGACTTAAAGAGAGACGT
GAAAGTGACTCCAGGAACAAAACATACTGAAGAACGGCCCAAGGTACAGGTGATCCAGGCTGCCGATCCG
CTAGCAACAGCGTATCTGTGCGGAATCCACCGAGAGCTGGTTAGGAGATTAAATGCGGTCCTGCTTCCGA
ACATTCATACACTGTTTGATATGTCGGCTGAAGACTTTGACGCTATTATAGCCGAGCACTTCCAGCCTGG
GGATTGTGTTCTGGAAACTGACATCGCGTCGTTTGATAAAAGTGAGGACGACGCCATGGCTCTGACCGCG
TTAATGATTCTGGAAGACTTAGGTGTGGACGCAGAGCTGTTGACGCTGATTGAGGCGGCTTTCGGCGAAA
TTTCATCAATACATTTGCCCACTAAAACTAAATTTAAATTCGGAGCCATGATGAAATCTGGAATGTTCCT
CACACTGTTTGTGAACACAGTCATTAACATTGTAATCGCAAGCAGAGTGTTGAGAGAACGGCTAACCGGA
TCACCATGTGCAGCATTCATTGGAGATGACAATATCGTGAAAGGAGTCAAATCGGACAAATTAATGGCAG
ACAGGTGCGCCACCTGGTTGAATATGGAAGTCAAGATTATAGATGCTGTGGTGGGCGAGAAAGCGCCTTA
TTTCTGTGGAGGGTTTATTTTGTGTGACTCCGTGACCGGCACAGCGTGCCGTGTGGCAGACCCCCTAAAA
AGGCTGTTTAAGCTTGGCAAACCTCTGGCAGCAGACGATGAACATGATGATGACAGGAGAAGGGCATTGC
ATGAAGAGTCAACACGCTGGAACCGAGTGGGTATTCTTTCAGAGCTGTGCAAGGCAGTAGAATCAAGGTA
TGAAACCGTAGGAACTTCCATCATAGTTATGGCCATGACTACTCTAGCTAGCAGTGTTAAATCATTCAGC
TACCTGAGAGGGGCCCCTATAACTCTCTACGGCTAACCTGAATGGACTACGACATAGTCTAGTCCGCCAA
GTCTAGCATATGGGCGCGTGAATTCGCCACCGCGGCCGCATGGTGAGCAAGGGCGAGGAGGATAACATGG
CCATCATCAAGGAGTTCATGCGCTTCAAGGTGCACATGGAGGGCTCCGTGAACGGCCACGAGTTCGAGAT
CGAGGGCGAGGGCGAGGGCCGCCCCTACGAGGGCACCCAGACCGCCAAGCTGAAGGTGACCAAGGGTGGC
CCCCTGCCCTTCGCCTGGGACATCCTGTCCCCTCAGTTCATGTACGGCTCCAAGGCCTACGTGAAGCACC
CCGCCGACATCCCCGACTACTTGAAGCTGTCCTTCCCCGAGGGCTTCAAGTGGGAGCGCGTGATGAACTT
CGAGGACGGCGGCGTGGTGACCGTGACCCAGGACTCCTCCCTGCAGGACGGCGAGTTCATCTACAAGGTG
AAGCTGCGCGGCACCAACTTCCCCTCCGACGGCCCCGTAATGCAGAAGAAGACCATGGGCTGGGAGGCCT
CCTCCGAGCGGATGTACCCCGAGGACGGCGCCCTGAAGGGCGAGATCAAGCAGAGGCTGAAGCTGAAGGA
CGGCGGCCACTACGACGCTGAGGTCAAGACCACCTACAAGGCCAAGAAGCCCGTGCAGCTGCCCGGCGCC
TACAACGTCAACATCAAGTTGGACATCACCTCCCACAACGAGGACTACACCATCGTGGAACAGTACGAAC
GCGCCGAGGGCCGCCACTCCACCGGCGGCATGGACGAGCTGTACAAGTAAATCGATAACTAACTTAAGCT
AGCAACGGTTTCCCTCTAGCGGGATCAATTCCGCCCCCCCCCCCTAACGTTACTGGCCGAAGCCGCTTGG
AATAAGGCCGGTGTGCGTTTGTCTATATGTTATTTTCCACCATATTGCCGTCTTTTGGCAATGTGAGGGC
CCGGAAACCTGGCCCTGTCTTCTTGACGAGCATTCCTAGGGGTCTTTCCCCTCTCGCCAAAGGAATGCAA
GGTCTGTTGAATGTCGTGAAGGAAGCAGTTCCTCTGGAAGCTTCTTGAAGACAAACAACGTCTGTAGCGA
CCCTTTGCAGGCAGCGGAACCCCCCACCTGGCGACAGGTGCCTCTGCGGCCAAAAGCCACGTGTATAAGA
TACACCTGCAAAGGCGGCACAACCCCAGTGCCACGTTGTGAGTTGGATAGTTGTGGAAAGAGTCAAATGG
CTCTCCTCAAGCGTATTCAACAAGGGGCTGAAGGATGCCCAGAAGGTACCCCATTGTATGGGATCTGATC
TGGGGCCTCGGTGCACATGCTTTACATGTGTTTAGTCGAGGTTAAAAAAACGTCTAGGCCCCCCGAACCA
CGGGGACGTGGTTTTCCTTTGAAAAACACGATAATACCATGACCGAGTACAAGCCCACGGTGCGCCTCGC
CACCCGCGACGACGTCCCCAGGGCCGTACGCACCCTCGCCGCCGCGTTCGCCGACTACCCCGCCACGCGC
CACACCGTCGATCCGGACCGCCACATCGAGCGGGTCACCGAGCTGCAAGAACTCTTCCTCACGCGCGTCG
GGCTCGACATCGGCAAGGTGTGGGTCGCGGACGACGGCGCCGCGGTGGCGGTCTGGACCACGCCGGAGAG
CGTCGAAGCGGGGGCGGTGTTCGCCGAGATCGGCCCGCGCATGGCCGAGTTGAGCGGTTCCCGGCTGGCC
GCGCAGCAACAGATGGAAGGCCTCCTGGCGCCGCACCGGCCCAAGGAGCCCGCGTGGTTCCTGGCCACCG
TCGGCGTCTCGCCCGACCACCAGGGCAAGGGTCTGGGCAGCGCCGTCGTGCTCCCCGGAGTGGAGGCGGC
CGAGCGCGCCGGGGTGCCCGCCTTCCTGGAGACCTCCGCGCCCCGCAACCTCCCCTTCTACGAGCGGCTC
GGCTTCACCGTCACCGCCGACGTCGAGGTGCCCGAAGGACCGCGCACCTGGTGCATGACCCGCAAGCCCG
GTGCCTGAGAATTGGCAAGCTGCTTACATAGAACTCGCGGCGATTGGCATGCCGCCTTAAAATTTTTATT
TTATTTTTTCTTTTCTTTTCCGAATCGGATTTTGTTTTTAATATTTCAAAAAAAAAAAAAAAAAAAAAAA
AACGCGTCGAGGGGAATTAATTCTTGAAGACGAAAGGGCCAGGTGGCACTTTTCGGGGAAATGTGCGCGG
AACCCCTATTTGTTTATTTTTCTAAATACATTCAAATATGTATCCGCTCATGAGACAATAACCCTGATAA
ATGCTTCAATAATATTGAAAAAGGAAGAGTATGAGTATTCAACATTTCCGTGTCGCCCTTATTCCCTTTT
TTGCGGCATTTTGCCTTCCTGTTTTTGCTCACCCAGAAACGCTGGTGAAAGTAAAAGATGCTGAAGATCA
GTTGGGTGCACGAGTGGGTTACATCGAACTGGATCTCAACAGCGGTAAGATCCTTGAGAGTTTTCGCCCC
GAAGAACGTTTTCCAATGATGAGCACTTTTAAAGTTCTGCTATGTGGCGCGGTATTATCCCGTGTTGACG
CCGGGCAAGAGCAACTCGGTCGCCGCATACACTATTCTCAGAATGACTTGGTTGAGTACTCACCAGTCAC
AGAAAAGCATCTTACGGATGGCATGACAGTAAGAGAATTATGCAGTGCTGCCATAACCATGAGTGATAAC
ACTGCGGCCAACTTACTTCTGACAACGATCGGAGGACCGAAGGAGCTAACCGCTTTTTTGCACAACATGG
GGGATCATGTAACTCGCCTTGATCGTTGGGAACCGGAGCTGAATGAAGCCATACCAAACGACGAGCGTGA
CACCACGATGCCTGTAGCAATGGCAACAACGTTGCGCAAACTATTAACTGGCGAACTACTTACTCTAGCT
TCCCGGCAACAATTAATAGACTGGATGGAGGCGGATAAAGTTGCAGGACCACTTCTGCGCTCGGCCCTTC
CGGCTGGCTGGTTTATTGCTGATAAATCTGGAGCCGGTGAGCGTGGGTCTCGCGGTATCATTGCAGCACT
GGGGCCAGATGGTAAGCCCTCCCGTATCGTAGTTATCTACACGACGGGGAGTCAGGCAACTATGGATGAA
CGAAATAGACAGATCGCTGAGATAGGTGCCTCACTGATTAAGCATTGGTAACTGTCAGACCAAGTTTACT
CATATATACTTTAGATTGATTTAAAACTTCATTTTTAATTTAAAAGGATCTAGGTGAAGATCCTTTTTGA
TAATCTCATGACCAAAATCCCTTAACGTGAGTTTTCGTTCCACTGAGCGTCAGACCCCGTAGAAAAGATC
AAAGGATCTTCTTGAGATCCTTTTTTTCTGCGCGTAATCTGCTGCTTGCAAACAAAAAAACCACCGCTAC
CAGCGGTGGTTTGTTTGCCGGATCAAGAGCTACCAACTCTTTTTCCGAAGGTAACTGGCTTCAGCAGAGC
GCAGATACCAAATACTGTCCTTCTAGTGTAGCCGTAGTTAGGCCACCACTTCAAGAACTCTGTAGCACCG
CCTACATACCTCGCTCTGCTAATCCTGTTACCAGTGGCTGCTGCCAGTGGCGATAAGTCGTGTCTTACCG
GGTTGGACTCAAGACGATAGTTACCGGATAAGGCGCAGCGGTCGGGCTGAACGGGGGGTTCGTGCACACA
GCCCAGCTTGGAGCGAACGACCTACACCGAACTGAGATACCTACAGCGTGAGCTATGAGAAAGCGCCACG
CTTCCCGAAGGGAGAAAGGCGGACAGGTATCCGGTAAGCGGCAGGGTCGGAACAGGAGAGCGCACGAGGG
AGCTTCCAGGGGGAAACGCCTGGTATCTTTATAGTCCTGTCGGGTTTCGCCACCTCTGACTTGAGCGTCG
ATTTTTGTGATGCTCGTCAGGGGGGCGGAGCCTATGGAAAAACGCCAGCAACGCGAGCTCTAATACGACT
CACTATAG
